>Addgene plasmid #81286 | pDONR223_RHOA_p.F106L | addgene full sequence | sequence record 168315 | Addgene NGS Result
GGCAGTTCCCTACTCTCGCGTTAACGCTAGCATGGATGTTTTCCCAGTCACGACGTTGTAAAACGACGGC
CAGTCTTAAGCTCGGGCCCCAAATAATGATTTTATTTTGACTGATAGTGACCTGTTCGTTGCAACAAATT
GATGAGCAATGCTTTTTTATAATGCCAACTTTGTACAAAAAAGTTGGCACCATGGCTGCCATCCGGAAGA
AACTGGTGATTGTTGGTGATGGAGCCTGTGGAAAGACATGCTTGCTCATAGTCTTCAGCAAGGACCAGTT
CCCAGAGGTGTATGTGCCCACAGTGTTTGAGAACTATGTGGCAGATATCGAGGTGGATGGAAAGCAGGTA
GAGTTGGCTTTGTGGGACACAGCTGGGCAGGAAGATTATGATCGCCTGAGGCCCCTCTCCTACCCAGATA
CCGATGTTATACTGATGTGTTTTTCCATCGACAGCCCTGATAGTTTAGAAAACATCCCAGAAAAGTGGAC
CCCAGAAGTCAAGCATTTGTGTCCCAACGTGCCCATCATCCTGGTTGGGAATAAGAAGGATCTTCGGAAT
GATGAGCACACAAGGCGGGAGCTAGCCAAGATGAAGCAGGAGCCGGTGAAACCTGAAGAAGGCAGAGATA
TGGCAAACAGGATTGGCGCTTTTGGGTACATGGAGTGTTCAGCAAAGACCAAAGATGGAGTGAGAGAGGT
TTTTGAAATGGCTACGAGAGCTGCTCTGCAAGCTAGACGTGGGAAGAAAAAATCTGGGTGCCTTGTCTTG
TGCCCAACTTTCTTGTACAAAGTTGGCATTATAAGAAAGCATTGCTTATCAATTTGTTGCAACGAACAGG
TCACTATCAGTCAAAATAAAATCATTATTTGCCATCCAGCTGATATCCCCTATAGTGAGTCGTATTACAT
GGTCATAGCTGTTTCCTGGCAGCTCTGGCCCGTGTCTCAAAATCTCTGATGTTACATTGCACAAGATAAA
AATATATCATCATGCCTCCTCTAGACCAGCCAGGACAGAAATGCCTCGACTTCGCTGCTACCCAAGGTTG
CCGGGTGACGCACACCGTGGAAACGGATGAAGGCACGAACCCAGTGGACATAAGCCTGTTCGGTTCGTAA
GCTGTAATGCAAGTAGCGTATGCGCTCACGCAACTGGTCCAGAACCTTGACCGAACGCAGCGGTGGTAAC
GGCGCAGTGGCGGTTTTCATGGCTTGTTATGACTGTTTTTTTGGGGTACAGTCTATGCCTCGGGCATCCA
AGCAGCAAGCGCGTTACGCCGTGGGTCGATGTTTGATGTTATGGAGCAGCAACGATGTTACGCAGCAGGG
CAGTCGCCCTAAAACAAAGTTAAACATTATGAGGGAAGCGGTGATCGCCGAAGTATCGACTCAACTATCA
GAGGTAGTTGGCGTCATCGAGCGCCATCTCGAACCGACGTTGCTGGCCGTACATTTGTACGGCTCCGCAG
TGGATGGCGGCCTGAAGCCACACAGTGATATTGATTTGCTGGTTACGGTGACCGTAAGGCTTGATGAAAC
AACGCGGCGAGCTTTGATCAACGACCTTTTGGAAACTTCGGCTTCCCCTGGAGAGAGCGAGATTCTCCGC
GCTGTAGAAGTCACCATTGTTGTGCACGACGACATCATTCCGTGGCGTTATCCAGCTAAGCGCGAACTGC
AATTTGGAGAATGGCAGCGCAATGACATTCTTGCAGGTATCTTCGAGCCAGCCACGATCGACATTGATCT
GGCTATCTTGCTGACAAAAGCAAGAGAACATAGCGTTGCCTTGGTAGGTCCAGCGGCGGAGGAACTCTTT
GATCCGGTTCCTGAACAGGATCTATTTGAGGCGCTAAATGAAACCTTAACGCTATGGAACTCGCCGCCCG
ACTGGGCTGGCGATGAGCGAAATGTAGTGCTTACGTTGTCCCGCATTTGGTACAGCGCAGTAACCGGCAA
AATCGCGCCGAAGGATGTCGCTGCCGACTGGGCAATGGAGCGCCTGCCGGCCCAGTATCAGCCCGTCATA
CTTGAAGCTAGACAGGCTTATCTTGGACAAGAAGAAGATCGCTTGGCCTCGCGCGCAGATCAGTTGGAAG
AATTTGTCCACTACGTGAAAGGCGAGATCACCAAGGTAGTCGGCAAATAACCCTCGAGCCACCCATGACC
AAAATCCCTTAACGTGAGTTACGCGTCGTTCCACTGAGCGTCAGACCCCGTAGAAAAGATCAAAGGATCT
TCTTGAGATCCTTTTTTTCTGCGCGTAATCTGCTGCTTGCAAACAAAAAAACCACCGCTACCAGCGGTGG
TTTGTTTGCCGGATCAAGAGCTACCAACTCTTTTTCCGAAGGTAACTGGCTTCAGCAGAGCGCAGATACC
AAATACTGTTCTTCTAGTGTAGCCGTAGTTAGGCCACCACTTCAAGAACTCTGTAGCACCGCCTACATAC
CTCGCTCTGCTAATCCTGTTACCAGTGGCTGCTGCCAGTGGCGATAAGTCGTGTCTTACCGGGTTGGACT
CAAGACGATAGTTACCGGATAAGGCGCAGCGGTCGGGCTGAACGGGGGGTTCGTGCACACAGCCCAGCTT
GGAGCGAACGACCTACACCGAACTGAGATACCTACAGCGTGAGCTATGAGAAAGCGCCACGCTTCCCGAA
GGGAGAAAGGCGGACAGGTATCCGGTAAGCGGCAGGGTCGGAACAGGAGAGCGCACGAGGGAGCTTCCAG
GGGGAAACGCCTGGTATCTTTATAGTCCTGTCGGGTTTCGCCACCTCTGACTTGAGCGTCGATTTTTGTG
ATGCTCGTCAGGGGGGCGGAGCCTATGGAAAAACGCCAGCAACGCGGCCTTTTTACGGTTCCTGGCCTTT
TGCTGGCCTTTTGCTCACATGTTCTTTCCTGCGTTATCCCCTGATTCTGTGGATAACCGTATTACCGCCT
TTGAGTGAGCTGATACCGCTCGCCGCAGCCGAACGACCGAGCGCAGCGAGTCAGTGAGCGAGGAAGCGGA
AGAGCGCCCAATACGCAAACCGCCTCTCCCCGCGCGTTGGCCGATTCATTAATGCAGCTGGCACGACAGG
TTTCCCGACTGGAAAGCGGGCAGTGAGCGCAACGCAATTAATACGCGTACCGCTAGCCAGGAAGAGTTTG
TAGAAACGCAAAAAGGCCATCCGTCAGGATGGCCTTCTGCTTAGTTTGATGCCTGGCAGTTTATGGCGGG
CGTCCTGCCCGCCACCCTCCGGGCCGTTGCTTCACAACGTTCAAATCCGCTCCCGGCGGATTTGTCCTAC
TCAGGAGAGCGTTCACCGACAAACAACAGATAAAACGAAAGGCCCAGTCTTCCGACTGAGCCTTTCGTTT
TATTTGATGCCT
Features (pLannotate 1.2.2; 12 found; start..end, strand, type, name):
     38..74      -  CDS            lacZα (fragment): LacZα fragment of β-galactosidase; lacZ fragment
     91..186     +  protein_bind   attL3: mutant version of attL; recombination site for the Gateway® LR reaction LR Clonase™
    192..772     +  CDS            RhoA (fragment): human Rho family small GTPase RhoA
    773..871     -  protein_bind   attL2: mutant version of attL; recombination site for the Gateway® LR reaction LR Clonase™
    889..907     -  promoter       T7 promoter: promoter for bacteriophage T7 RNA polymerase
   1097..1120    +  promoter       Pc promoter (fragment): intI1 (promoter lies within the coding sequence); class 1 integron promoter
   1296..1352    +  CDS            GmR (fragment): gentamycin acetyltransferase; aacC1; confers resistance to gentamycin
   1359..2150    +  CDS            SmR: aminoglycoside adenylyltransferase (Murphy, 1985); aadA; confers resistance to spectinomycin and streptomycin
   2243..2831    +  rep_origin     ori: high-copy-number ColE1/pMB1/pBR322/pUC origin of replication
   3014..3106    +  CDS            lacI (fragment): lac repressor; lacI; The lac repressor binds to the lac operator to inhibit transcription in E. coli. This inhibition can be relieved by adding lactose or isopropyl-β-D-thiogalactopyranoside (IPTG).
   3161..3188    -  terminator     rrnB T2 terminator: transcription terminator T2 from the E. coli rrnB gene
   3320..3363    +  terminator     rrnB T1 terminator: Escherichia coli rrnB; transcription terminator T1 from the E. coli rrnB gene
