[The description below was written by a language model from this plasmid's Addgene catalogue record and pLannotate feature annotations shown in this document.]
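Description:
pDONR223_RHOA_p.F106L is a Gateway entry clone built on the Invitrogen pDONR223 backbone, carrying the human RHOA open reading frame (Rho family small GTPase) with an F106L missense substitution. It belongs to the Target Accelerator Plasmid Collection, a set of cancer-associated variant alleles assembled for systematic functional testing. The sequenced plasmid is about 3.4 kb. It is maintained in E. coli at high copy through a ColE1/pUC-type origin and selected with spectinomycin via the aadA (SmR) aminoglycoside adenylyltransferase gene, which lies downstream of a class 1 integron Pc promoter fragment. The short GmR, lacI and lacZα fragments annotated in the table appear to be backbone remnants rather than functional genes.

The RHOA coding sequence sits between two attL recombination sites (annotated by the software as attL3 and attL2), so the insert can be moved by an LR Clonase reaction into any compatible Gateway destination vector. The entry clone has no promoter driving the insert and is not itself an expression construct. A T7 promoter lies just outside one attL site in the reverse orientation, and rrnB T1 and T2 terminators in the backbone insulate the cloning region from read-through transcription. The depositor notes that the clone is in the "open" configuration, with no stop codon immediately after the insert. This allows in-frame C-terminal fusions to tags or reporters supplied by the destination vector, and termination then depends on that vector. Typical use is as a shuttle source for generating expression constructs that compare this RHOA variant with wild-type or other alleles in functional assays.
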