Addgene plasmid #81286: pDONR223_RHOA_p.F106L
Purpose: Gateway Donor vector containing RHOA , part of the Target Accelerator Plasmid Collection.
Depositing lab: Jesse Boehm & William Hahn & David Root. Depositing organization: Broad Institute. Publication: Systematic Functional Interrogation of Rare Cancer Variants Identifies Oncogenic Alleles. Kim E, Ilic N, Shrestha Y, Zou L, Kamburov A, Zhu C, Yang X, Lubonja R, Tran N, Nguyen C, Lawrence MS, Piccioni F, Bagul M, Doench JG, Chouinard CR, Wu X, Hogstrom L, Natoli T, Tamayo P, Horn H, Corsello SM, Lage K, Root DE, Subramanian A, Golub TR, Getz G, Boehm JS, Hahn WC. Cancer Discov. 2016 Jul;6(7):714-26. doi: 10.1158/2159-8290.CD-16-0160. Epub 2016 May 4. PubMed 27147599.
Backbone
  Vector backbone: pDONR223
  Backbone manufacturer: Invitrogen
  Backbone size w/o insert (bp): 2790
  Vector type: Gateway Entry vector
Growth in bacteria
  Bacterial resistance: Spectinomycin, 50 μg/mL
  Growth temperature: 37°C
  Growth strain: DH5alpha
  Copy number: High Copy
Gene/Insert
  Gene/Insert name: RHOA
  Species: H. sapiens (human)
  Mutation: F106L
  GenBank ID: NM_001664.3
  Entrez Gene: RHOA (a.k.a. ARH12, ARHA, EDFAOB, RHO12, RHOH12)
  Promoter: None
  Cloning method: Gateway Cloning
  Sequencing primers: 5′ M13pUC-fwd; 3′ M13-Rev
Terms and licenses: Academic/Nonprofit Terms; Industry Terms: Not Available to Industry
Depositor comments: Open state: NO stop codon immediately follows insert
How to cite: pDONR223_RHOA_p.F106L was a gift from Jesse Boehm & William Hahn & David Root (Addgene plasmid # 81286 ; http://n2t.net/addgene:81286 ; RRID:Addgene_81286)
