>Addgene plasmid #81286 | pDONR223_RHOA_p.F106L | depositor partial sequence | sequence record 154605 | Insert sequence
ATGGCTGCCATCCGGAAGAAACTGGTGATTGTTGGTGATGGAGCCTGTGGAAAGACATGCTTGCTCATAG
TCTTCAGCAAGGACCAGTTCCCAGAGGTGTATGTGCCCACAGTGTTTGAGAACTATGTGGCAGATATCGA
GGTGGATGGAAAGCAGGTAGAGTTGGCTTTGTGGGACACAGCTGGGCAGGAAGATTATGATCGCCTGAGG
CCCCTCTCCTACCCAGATACCGATGTTATACTGATGTGTTTTTCCATCGACAGCCCTGATAGTTTAGAAA
ACATCCCAGAAAAGTGGACCCCAGAAGTCAAGCATTTGTGTCCCAACGTGCCCATCATCCTGGTTGGGAA
TAAGAAGGATCTTCGGAATGATGAGCACACAAGGCGGGAGCTAGCCAAGATGAAGCAGGAGCCGGTGAAA
CCTGAAGAAGGCAGAGATATGGCAAACAGGATTGGCGCTTTTGGGTACATGGAGTGTTCAGCAAAGACCA
AAGATGGAGTGAGAGAGGTTTTTGAAATGGCTACGAGAGCTGCTCTGCAAGCTAGACGTGGGAAGAAAAA
ATCTGGGTGCCTTGTCTTG
